Addgene plasmid #161509: RIB ONLY R1
Purpose: Non activation control for CRISPR/RNA scaffold based transcription regulation in Pichia pastoris BB3rN_pTEF2_dCAS9(3xFLAG_SV40NLS)_pPOR1_MS2bind_only_SV40NLS_pGAP_RIB1_R1_gRNA_MS2
Depositing lab: Brigitte Gasser & Diethard Mattanovich. Depositing organization: Austrian Centre of Industrial Biotechnology. Publication: Fine-Tuning of Transcription in Pichia pastoris Using dCas9 and RNA Scaffolds. Baumschabl M, Prielhofer R, Mattanovich D, Steiger MG. ACS Synth Biol. 2020 Dec 18;9(12):3202-3209. doi: 10.1021/acssynbio.0c00214. Epub 2020 Nov 12. PubMed 33180466.
Backbone
  Vector backbone: Addgene#98552 BB3rN_AD
  Backbone size w/o insert (bp): 3000
  Total vector size (bp): 10676
  Vector type: Yeast Expression
Growth in bacteria
  Bacterial resistance: Nourseothricin (clonNat), 50 μg/mL
  Growth temperature: 37°C
  Growth strain: DH5alpha
  Copy number: High Copy
Gene/Insert 1
  Gene/Insert name: dCAS9
  Promoter: pTEF2
  Cloning method: Unknown
  Sequencing primers: 5′ gaggtatgtaggcggtgcta; 3′ GTACTGTGTCGTGAAGGC
Gene/Insert 2
  Gene/Insert name: MS2 (non activation control NAC)
  Promoter: pPOR1
  Cloning method: Unknown
  Sequencing primers: 5′ GCCTTCACGACACAGTAC; 3′ GACAGTGGAGGAAAATAATGTGC
Gene/Insert 3
  Gene/Insert name: gRNA (Targeting R1 in the RIB1 promoter)
  Promoter: pGAP
  Cloning method: Unknown
  Sequencing primers: 5′ GCACATTATTTTCCTCCACTGTC; 3′ ttatatttctctacaggggc
Terms and licenses: Academic/Nonprofit Terms; Industry Terms: Not Available to Industry
How to cite: RIB ONLY R1 was a gift from Brigitte Gasser & Diethard Mattanovich (Addgene plasmid # 161509 ; http://n2t.net/addgene:161509 ; RRID:Addgene_161509)
