[The description below was written by a language model from this plasmid's Addgene catalogue record and pLannotate feature annotations shown in this document.]
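Description:
RIB ONLY R1 is a 10.7 kb yeast expression plasmid for Pichia pastoris, built on the BB3rN_AD backbone. It carries a high-copy ColE1/pUC-type origin for propagation in E. coli and a nourseothricin acetyltransferase cassette flanked by the Ashbya gossypii TEF promoter and terminator, which provides clonNat selection; the record lists the same drug for bacterial selection. No yeast replication origin is annotated, and the record does not state how the plasmid is maintained or integrated in Pichia.

The payload consists of three expression units that make up a CRISPR/RNA-scaffold transcription control system. The first uses the pTEF2 promoter to express dCas9, the nuclease-inactive form of Streptococcus pyogenes Cas9, with an N-terminal 3xFLAG tag and, according to the construct name, an SV40 nuclear localisation signal. The second uses pPOR1 to express the bacteriophage MS2 coat protein with an SV40 NLS but without any fused effector domain ("MS2bind only"). The third uses the Pichia GAP promoter, a Pol II promoter, to transcribe a guide RNA directed at site R1 in the RIB1 promoter. A hammerhead ribozyme fragment is annotated upstream of the guide, consistent with ribozyme processing of the transcript, and the gRNA scaffold is followed by an MS2 stem loop that recruits the coat protein. A short MEP1-like fragment annotated between the first two units is probably a similarity hit within regulatory sequence rather than an intended insert.

Because the MS2 protein brings no activation domain to the dCas9-bound target, the plasmid serves as the non-activation control for experiments that tune RIB1 transcription with scaffold-recruited effectors.
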