Features (pLannotate 1.2.2; 12 found; start..end, strand, type, name):
     62..650     -  rep_origin     ori: high-copy-number ColE1/pMB1/pBR322/pUC origin of replication
   1303..1368    +  CDS            3xFLAG: three tandem FLAG® epitope tags, followed by an enterokinase cleavage site
   1372..5475    +  CDS            Cas9: Cas9 (Csn1) endonuclease from the Streptococcus pyogenes Type II CRISPR/Cas system generates RNA-guided double strand breaks in DNA
   5997..6284    +  CDS            MEP1 (fragment): MEP1_YEAST - Also known as AMT1. Experimental evidence at protein level: Swiss-Prot protein existence level 1. Transporter for ammonium (both charged and uncharged NH3 and NH4) to use as a nitrogen source. Can also transport methylamine. The affinity of MEP1 is about twenty times lower than that of MEP2. MEP3 has the lowest affinity. From Saccharomyces cerevisiae (strain ATCC 204508 / S288c) (Baker's yeast).
   6726..7115    +  CDS            CAPSD_BPMS2: Experimental evidence at protein level: Swiss-Prot protein existence level 1. Acts as a translational repressor of viral replicase synthesis late in infection. This latter function is the result of capsid protein interaction with an RNA hairpin which contains the replicase ribosome-binding site. From Escherichia phage MS2 (Bacteriophage MS2).
   7307..7783    +  promoter       GAP promoter: promoter for Pichia pastoris glyceraldehyde-3-phosphate dehydrogenase
   7802..7825    +  misc_RNA       sTRSV HHRz (fragment): hammerhead ribozyme from the tobacco ringspot virus satellite RNA (Khvorova et al., 2003)
   7859..7934    +  misc_RNA       gRNA scaffold: guide RNA scaffold for the Streptococcus pyogenes CRISPR/Cas9 system
   7939..7957    +  misc_RNA       MS2 stem loop: stem loop that binds the bacteriophage MS2 coat protein
   8544..8887    +  promoter       TEF promoter: Ashbya gossypii TEF promoter
   8894..9458    +  CDS            NrsR (fragment): nourseothricin acetyltransferase; Streptomyces noursei nat1; confers resistance to nourseothricin
   9466..9663    +  terminator     TEF terminator: Ashbya gossypii TEF terminator
>Addgene plasmid #161509 | RIB ONLY R1 | addgene full sequence | sequence record 326302 | Addgene NGS Result
CGCTGTGAGCAAAAGGCCAGCAAAAGGCCAGGAACCGTAAAAAGGCCGCGTTGCTGGCGTTTTTCCATAG
GCTCCGCCCCCCTGACGAGCATCACAAAAATCGACGCTCAAGTCAGAGGTGGCGAAACCCGACAGGACTA
TAAAGATACCAGGCGTTTCCCCCTGGAAGCTCCCTCGTGCGCTCTCCTGTTCCGACCCTGCCGCTTACCG
GATACCTGTCCGCCTTTCTCCCTTCGGGAAGCGTGGCGCTTTCTCATAGCTCACGCTGTAGGTATCTCAG
TTCGGTGTAGGTCGTTCGCTCCAAGCTGGGCTGTGTGCACGAACCCCCCGTTCAGCCCGACCGCTGCGCC
TTATCCGGTAACTATCGTCTTGAGTCCAACCCGGTAAGACACGACTTATCGCCACTGGCAGCAGCCACTG
GTAACAGGATTAGCAGAGCGAGGTATGTAGGCGGTGCTACAGAGTTCTTGAAGTGGTGGCCTAACTACGG
CTACACTAGAAGAACAGTATTTGGTATCTGCGCTCTGCTGAAGCCAGTTACCTTCGGAAAAAGAGTTGGT
AGCTCTTGATCCGGCAAACAAACCACCGCTGGTAGCGGTGGTTTTTTTGTTTGCAAGCAGCAGATTACGC
GCAGAAAAAAAGGATCTCAAGAAGATCCTTTGATCTTTTCTACGGGGTGGAGCGCAAAAAACCCCGCCCC
TGACAGGGCGGGGTTTTTTCGCGATCGGAGCGGTACTACCATTGACACTACACATCCTTAATTCCAATCC
TGTCTGGCCTCCTTCACCTTTTAACCATCTTGCCCATTCCAACTCGTGTCAGATTGCGTATCAAGTGAAA
AAAAAAAAATTTTAAATCTTTAACCCAATCAGGTAATAACTGTCGCCTCTTTTATCTGCCGCACTGCATG
AGGTGTCCCCTTAGTGGGAAAGAGTACTGAGCCAACCCTGGAGGACAGCAAGGGAAAAATACCTACAACT
TGCTTCATAATGGTCGTAAAAACAATCCTTGTCGGATATAAGTGTTGTAGACTGTCCCTTATCCTCTGCG
ATGTTCTTCCTCTCAAAGTTTGCGATTTCTCTCTATCAGAATTGCCATCAAGAGACTCAGGACTAATTTC
GCAGTCCCACACGCACTCGTACATGATTGGCTGAAATTTCCCTAAAGAATTTCTTTTTCACGAAAATTTT
TTTTTTACACAAGATTTTCAGCAGATATAAAATGGAGAGCAGGACCTCCGCTGTGACTCTTCTTTTTTTT
CTTTTATTCTCACTACATACATTTTAGTTATTCGCCAACATGGACTACAAAGACCATGACGGTGATTATA
AAGATCATGACATCGATTACAAGGATGACGATGACAAGCTCATGGACAAGAAGTACTCCATTGGGCTCGC
TATCGGCACAAACAGCGTCGGCTGGGCCGTCATTACGGACGAGTACAAGGTGCCGAGCAAAAAATTCAAA
GTTCTGGGCAATACCGATCGCCACAGCATAAAGAAGAACCTCATTGGCGCCCTCCTGTTCGACTCCGGGG
AGACGGCCGAAGCCACGCGGCTCAAAAGAACAGCACGGCGCAGATATACCCGCAGAAAGAATCGGATCTG
CTACCTGCAGGAGATCTTTAGTAATGAGATGGCTAAGGTGGATGACTCTTTCTTCCATAGGCTGGAGGAG
TCCTTTTTGGTGGAGGAGGATAAAAAGCACGAGCGCCACCCAATCTTTGGCAATATCGTGGACGAGGTGG
CGTACCATGAAAAGTACCCAACCATATATCATCTGAGGAAGAAGCTTGTAGACAGTACTGATAAGGCTGA
CTTGCGGTTGATCTATCTCGCGCTGGCGCATATGATCAAATTTCGGGGACACTTCCTCATCGAGGGGGAC
CTGAACCCAGACAACAGCGATGTCGACAAACTCTTTATCCAACTGGTTCAGACTTACAATCAGCTTTTCG
AAGAGAACCCGATCAACGCATCCGGAGTTGACGCCAAAGCAATCCTGAGCGCTAGGCTGTCCAAATCCCG
GCGGCTCGAAAACCTCATCGCACAGCTCCCTGGGGAGAAGAAGAACGGCCTGTTTGGTAATCTTATCGCC
CTGTCACTCGGGCTGACCCCCAACTTTAAATCTAACTTCGACCTGGCCGAAGATGCCAAGCTTCAACTGA
GCAAAGACACCTACGATGATGATCTCGACAATCTGCTGGCCCAGATCGGCGACCAGTACGCAGACCTTTT
TTTGGCGGCAAAGAACCTGTCAGACGCCATTCTGCTGAGTGATATTCTGCGAGTGAACACGGAGATCACC
AAAGCTCCGCTGAGCGCTAGTATGATCAAGCGCTATGATGAGCACCACCAAGACTTGACTTTGCTGAAGG
CCCTTGTCAGACAGCAACTGCCTGAGAAGTACAAGGAAATTTTCTTCGATCAGTCTAAAAATGGCTACGC
CGGATACATTGACGGCGGAGCAAGCCAGGAGGAATTTTACAAATTTATTAAGCCCATCTTGGAAAAAATG
GACGGCACCGAGGAGCTGCTGGTAAAGCTTAACAGAGAAGATCTGTTGCGCAAACAGCGCACTTTCGACA
ATGGAAGCATCCCCCACCAGATTCACCTGGGCGAACTGCACGCTATCCTCAGGCGGCAAGAGGATTTCTA
CCCCTTTTTGAAAGATAACAGGGAAAAGATTGAGAAAATCCTCACATTTCGGATACCCTACTATGTAGGC
CCCCTCGCCCGGGGAAATTCCAGATTCGCGTGGATGACTCGCAAATCAGAAGAGACTATCACTCCCTGGA
ACTTCGAGGAAGTCGTGGATAAGGGGGCCTCTGCCCAGTCCTTCATCGAAAGGATGACTAACTTTGATAA
AAATCTGCCTAACGAAAAGGTGCTTCCTAAACACTCTCTGCTGTACGAGTACTTCACAGTTTATAACGAG
CTCACCAAGGTCAAATACGTCACAGAAGGGATGAGAAAGCCAGCATTCCTGTCTGGAGAGCAGAAGAAAG
CTATCGTGGACCTCCTCTTCAAGACGAACCGGAAAGTTACCGTGAAACAGCTCAAAGAGGACTATTTCAA
AAAGATTGAATGTTTCGACTCTGTTGAAATCAGCGGAGTGGAGGATCGCTTCAACGCATCCCTGGGAACG
TATCACGATCTCCTGAAAATCATTAAAGACAAGGACTTCCTGGACAATGAGGAGAACGAGGACATTCTTG
AGGACATTGTCCTCACCCTTACGTTGTTTGAAGATAGGGAGATGATTGAAGAACGCTTGAAAACTTACGC
TCATCTCTTCGACGACAAAGTCATGAAACAGCTCAAGAGGCGCCGATATACAGGATGGGGGCGGCTGTCA
AGAAAACTGATCAATGGGATCCGAGACAAGCAGAGTGGAAAGACAATCCTGGATTTTCTTAAGTCCGATG
GATTTGCCAACAGGAACTTCATGCAGTTGATCCATGATGACTCTCTCACCTTTAAGGAGGACATCCAGAA
AGCACAAGTTTCTGGCCAGGGGGACAGTCTGCACGAGCACATCGCTAATCTTGCAGGTAGCCCAGCTATC
AAAAAGGGAATACTGCAGACCGTTAAGGTCGTGGATGAACTCGTCAAAGTAATGGGAAGGCATAAGCCCG
AGAATATCGTTATCGAGATGGCCCGAGAGAACCAAACTACCCAGAAGGGACAGAAGAACAGTAGGGAAAG
GATGAAGAGGATTGAAGAGGGTATAAAAGAACTGGGGTCCCAAATCCTTAAGGAACACCCAGTTGAAAAC
ACCCAGCTTCAGAATGAGAAGCTCTACCTGTACTACCTGCAGAACGGCAGGGACATGTACGTGGATCAGG
AACTGGACATCAATCGGCTCTCCGACTACGACGTGGATGCCATCGTGCCCCAGTCTTTTCTCAAAGATGA
TTCTATTGATAATAAAGTGTTGACAAGATCCGATAAAAATAGAGGGAAGAGTGATAACGTCCCCTCAGAA
GAAGTTGTCAAGAAAATGAAAAATTATTGGCGGCAGCTGCTGAACGCCAAACTGATCACACAACGGAAGT
TCGATAATCTGACTAAGGCTGAACGAGGTGGCCTGTCTGAGTTGGATAAAGCCGGCTTCATCAAAAGGCA
GCTTGTTGAGACACGCCAGATCACCAAGCACGTGGCCCAAATTCTCGATTCACGCATGAACACCAAGTAC
GATGAAAATGACAAACTGATTCGAGAGGTGAAAGTTATTACTCTGAAGTCTAAGCTAGTCTCAGATTTCA
GAAAGGACTTTCAGTTTTATAAGGTGAGAGAGATCAACAATTACCACCATGCGCATGATGCCTACCTGAA
TGCAGTGGTAGGCACTGCACTTATCAAAAAATATCCCAAGCTTGAATCTGAATTTGTTTACGGAGACTAT
AAAGTGTACGATGTTAGGAAAATGATCGCAAAGTCTGAGCAGGAAATAGGCAAGGCCACCGCTAAGTACT
TCTTTTACAGCAATATTATGAATTTTTTCAAGACCGAGATTACACTGGCCAATGGAGAGATTCGGAAGCG
ACCACTTATCGAAACAAACGGAGAAACAGGAGAAATCGTGTGGGACAAGGGTAGGGATTTCGCGACAGTC
CGGAAGGTCCTGTCCATGCCGCAGGTGAACATCGTTAAAAAGACCGAAGTACAGACCGGAGGCTTCTCCA
AGGAAAGTATCCTCCCGAAAAGGAACAGCGACAAGCTGATCGCACGCAAAAAAGATTGGGACCCCAAGAA
ATACGGCGGATTCGATTCTCCTACAGTCGCTTACAGTGTACTGGTTGTGGCCAAAGTGGAGAAAGGGAAG
TCTAAAAAACTCAAAAGCGTCAAGGAACTGCTGGGCATCACAATCATGGAGCGATCAAGCTTCGAAAAAA
ACCCCATCGACTTTCTCGAGGCGAAAGGATATAAAGAGGTCAAAAAAGACCTCATCATTAAGCTTCCCAA
GTACTCTCTCTTTGAGCTTGAAAACGGCCGGAAACGAATGCTCGCTAGTGCGGGCGAGCTGCAGAAAGGT
AACGAGCTGGCACTGCCCTCTAAATACGTTAATTTCTTGTATCTGGCCAGCCACTATGAAAAGCTCAAAG
GGTCCCCCGAAGATAATGAGCAGAAGCAGCTGTTCGTGGAACAACACAAACACTACCTTGATGAGATCAT
CGAGCAAATAAGCGAATTCTCCAAAAGAGTGATCCTCGCCGACGCTAACCTCGATAAGGTGCTTTCTGCT
TACAATAAGCACAGGGATAAGCCCATCAGGGAGCAGGCAGAAAACATTATCCACTTGTTTACTCTGACCA
ACTTGGGCGCTCCTGCAGCCTTCAAGTACTTCGACACCACCATAGACAGAAAGCGGTACACCTCTACAAA
GGAGGTCCTGGACGCCACACTGATTCATCAGTCAATTACGGGGCTCTATGAAACAAGAATCGACCTCTCT
CAGCTCGGTGGAGACAGCAGGGCTGACCCCAAGAAGAAGAGGAAGGTGTGAGCTTTAGTCAAATATTAAT
CTATTTCACCTGTTCAAACTTTACTTAATGTACAAATGTGGTAGTTATTAGTTTTGCAACGGAACTTGTT
CCATAATCTGGTCCTCTGGGACAGCAAACTGTCTTTCACTAGTAGCGCCAGTTTCGGGAGTCCACACAGC
ATTAGTCACCGGTGCACCAGCACTAATCTCACGACCTTCTGGGTGTTTAAATGGGCAGTTAGGGTTGCGG
CATCCAGCTGCAAACTTACAATCCTCATCAATTGGATGAGTGAAAAAACAGTTTGGTCTGGTACAACTGT
TGCCTTCACGACACAGTACAGGAGTAGTTGCGTGACGTCTTGGGCACTTGTAATTACGGCATGATTTACC
AAATCGACATTGTTCCAAAGCCCTCTGTTGTTTTTGTTGTTTCTCTTCTTCGGTGATCTTGTGTTCAGGT
GATCGATGAGCCTTTGGACAGTCCGGATTAGAGCGCTCCGGGGAGCGCATTATTTGGGTCGGCTACTGTC
ATTGGTTATGATGGCCTTACCGAGCACGAAGGTGGTTGGATAGACCACAACTGGAAACAGTTGTACAAAC
AGATTGCATTCATTTTTGCTTGTATTGGATACTCGATGGCCATCACCGCTCTTATCTGTTTCATCCTCAA
CCGTATTCCATTTTTGCAACTGCGAGCTTCAGAAGAGGCTGAGGAGAAAGGTATGGATGAGGATCAGATT
GGAGAGTTCGCTTATGACTACGTGGAAGTACGTCGTGATTTTTTGGCTTGGGGATCAGGCCCAAACAATG
GCTTCAAGGAGCCGGAAGTTCTGGATCAGGTAGTTCCGGTTAATGATTTCAGCAGTGACCAGAATGTGAC
TAATCAGACCAACGAATCTGAGAAGCAGTAGAGTAAATATAGAGATGATATTTAGTGTATTCTAATGCTT
ATGTAATGTATTAAGCAAAAAGTTGTGTTTATGAGTTAGCATTTGTCTTAGCAAACATAAAATTATGTCG
ACATTTGCAACCCGCATGTCTAGTGTTTTTAGATCGATCTTCGATGTGTAGAATAATGCCTCCACGTGAT
GCCCCGCGATTTTGTTGGGTCGCAATGCCTCCAACATAAACCCATCACGTATAAAAAGCCCTCTTAACCC
TCCCCCCTGTTTCGTTTGCTTCATCACTTAACCTGAACTATCAACATGCCCAAAAAGAAAAGAAAAGTGG
GTAGTATGGCGTCTAACTTCACCCAGTTCGTTCTGGTTGACAACGGTGGTACCGGTGACGTTACCGTTGC
GCCGTCTAACTTCGCGAACGGTGTTGCGGAATGGATCTCTTCTAACTCTCGTTCTCAGGCGTACAAAGTT
ACCTGCTCTGTTCGTCAATCCTCCGCGCAGAACCGTAAATACACCATCAAAGTTGAAGTTCCGAAAGTTG
CGACCCAGACCGTTGGTGGTGTTGAACTGCCGGTTGCGGCGTGGCGTTCTTACCTGAACATGGAACTGAC
CATCCCGATCTTCGCGACCAACTCTGACTGCGAACTGATCGTTAAAGCGATGCAGGGTCTGCTGAAAGAC
GGTAACCCGATCCCGTCTGCGATCGCGGCGAACTCTGGTATCTACTAGGCTTCTGTTTAATTCTGTAGGA
TAAACGAAATAACTGTATCTTTATAATCATCCTTAAGATAGCCCTGGACTCGTCAGACATTAGTTCGCGC
ACATTATTTTCCTCCACTGTCTGCAAACAGCCACACGGCATTTCCCTCTCTAGTTTCATTTATCAAAGTA
GCACAACACGCTAATTGGAGGATCCTTTTTTGTAGAAATGTCTTGGTGTCCTCGTCCAATCAGGTAGCCA
TCTCTGAAATATCTGGCTCCGTTGCAACTCCGAACGACCTGCTGGCAACGTAAAATTCTCCGGGGTAAAA
CTTAAATGTGGAGTAATGGAACCAGAAACGTCTCTTCCCTTCTCTCTCCTTCCACCGCCCGTTACCGTCC
CTAGGAAATTTTACTCTGCTGGAGAGCTTCTTCTACGGCCCCCTTGCAGCAATGCTCTTCCCAGCATTAC
GTTGCGGGTAAAACGGAGGTCGTGTACCCGACCTAGCAGCCCAGGGATGGAAAAGTCCCGGCCGTCGCTG
GCAATAATAGCGGGCGGACGCATGTCATGAGATTATTGGAAACCACCAGAATCGAATATAAAAGGCGAAC
ACCTTTCCCAATTTTGGTTTCTCCTGACCCAAAGACTTTAAATTTAATTTATTTGTCCCTATTTCAATCA
ATTGAACAACTATCAAAACACCATGATATTACTGATGAGTCCGTGAGGACGAAACGAGTAAGCTCGTCTA
ATATATTAGTAACGCCGCGTTTTAGAGCTAGAAATAGCAAGTTAAAATAAGGCTAGTCCGTTATCAACTT
GAAAAAGTGGCACCGAGTCGGTGCGCGCACATGAGGATCACCCATGTGCTTTTGGCCGGCATGGTCCCAG
CCTCCTCGCTGGCGCCGGCTGGGCAACATGCTTCGGCATGGCGAATGGGACAGCTTTGGACTGCTTTTAG
TGTACATCTGATAATATAGTACTACCACGTATGATAATGTAGAGAATAGGCTTCCTTGTCGAGTGTGTTT
GCAGTTTTCTTGAGTTTCAAGGTTTAAATGCTGGTATATTAGTTCATCGAAGGTTTCAGCCAATAGCACC
TTAAATCAATCAAACTAATTCGACTCTTACGAAAGAGCCTACTGTGTTTAGTATCGAAGTCGTTTACCTT
TCATGTTGAATAGCTTCCTCTCTGACCCTAACATTTCAAGATCCTCCTAAAGTTACCCGGATTGTGAAAT
TCTAATGATCCACCTGCCCAATGCATTTTTTCTTTATTCAGTTTACCTTTTTTACCTAATATACGAGCTT
GTTAAAGTAAGTGGCACTGCAATACTAGGCTTATTGTTGATATTATGATGAATCGTTTTCACAAACTTGA
TTTCCTGTGAACTCACCATGTACTAAGGAAAAAAACATGCATCACCATCTGAATATTTGACCGCTAGCTC
ATGGACATGGAGGCCCAGAATACCCTCCTTGACAGTCTTGACGTGCGCAGCTCAGGGGCATGATGTGACT
GTCGCCCGTACATTTAGCCCATACATCCCCATGTATAATCATTTGCATCCATACATTTTGATGGCCGCAC
GGCGCGAAGCAAAAATTACGGCTCCTCGCTGCAGACCTGCGAGCAGGGAAACGCTCCCCTCACAGACGCG
TTGAATTGTCCCCACGCCGCGCCCCTGTAGAGAAATATAAAAGGTTAGGATTTGCCACTGAGGTTCTTCT
TTCATATACTTCCTTTTAAAATCTTGCTAGGATACAGTTCTCACATCACATCCGAACATAAACAACCATG
GGTACCACTCTTGACGACACGGCTTACCGGTACCGCACCAGTGTCCCGGGGGACGCCGAGGCCATCGAGG
CACTGGATGGGTCCTTCACCACCGACACCGTTTTTCGCGTCACCGCCACCGGGGACGGCTTCACCCTGCG
GGAGGTGCCGGTGGACCCGCCCCTGACCAAGGTGTTCCCCGACGACGAATCGGACGACGAATCGGACGAC
GGGGAGGACGGCGACCCGGACTCCCGGACGTTCGTCGCGTACGGGGACGACGGCGACCTGGCGGGCTTCG
TGGTCGTCTCGTACTCCGGCTGGAACCGCCGGCTGACCGTCGAGGACATCGAGGTCGCCCCGGAGCACCG
GGGGCACGGGGTCGGGCGCGCGTTGATGGGGCTCGCGACGGAGTTCGCCCGCGAGCGGGGCGCCGGGCAC
CTCTGGCTGGAGGTCACCAACGTCAACGCACCGGCGATCCACGCGTACCGGCGGATGGGGTTCACCCTCT
GCGGCCTGGACACCGCCCTGTACGACGGCACCGCCTCGGACGGCGAGCAGGCGCTCTACATGAGCATGCC
CTGCCCCTAATCAGTACTGACAATAAAAAGATTCTTGTTTTCAAGAACTTGTCATTTGTATAGTTTTTTT
ATATTGTAGTTGTTCTATTTTAATCAAATGTTAGCGTGATTTATATTTTTTTTCGCCTCGACATCATCTG
CCCAGATGCGAAGTTAAGTGCGCAGAAAGTAATATCATGCGTCAATCGTATGTGAATGCTGGTCGCTATA
CTGGCTTCATACCCAGCATTGACCTTTGGTATGAGCATCTGAAAAACAACCAGGTGTTGCAAAGTTAAAC
ATCCTTCTTTGTTCATATAGAACCCACTATTCATGGTACTCCCCAATCGAATTTCACATTCTGGTTTTGA
AATTACACACCACGTTAGCTTATAAGATTTCATATAACTTATTGATATACGGTTTCCATTGTTCGAATAG
TTGAGGTTGTATGTAATTCGATTGAAGGGGCCATTTTTGTTTCCTACTTTTCCTGGGAGCTTATCCGATG
CGCTTCAAAGCTGGAATTGTAAATATAGAGAAAAAGAAGGATGTTGTTTTATTCTTGAAAGAGTATAATT
TTACTTCTAGCAACTCTCCCACTTCGCTTGACTTCATTTATTTCTTGGGCACATAGGCGTAGTAATCTAG
ACCAACAGATAATTTGCCGGAATGATATAGCGATTGGAAAATGAACTGAAATTTTTTGCTGTCTTTCAAT
TTGACGGGCAGTTCATCAGGCGCGCCGTGACCGACCATATAAATACGTTGAGAATGTTATTCTTCCTCGT
AGTTGAAGTGGCTTCATAATTTCAGAACTCAATAGATAAACTAGGATGTTTTAAAGCAATTAATGCTCAC
AAGTAAGGAGCGACTCTCTTGCTTTTCGAATACTAAAAGTATCGTCCCAACCCAGAAAAAAAGACCTCTT
AACTGCAAAATAAACTCTATATATTTCTTCTAAAACAGTTTCAGGTTGGATAGTATCGCATTCTCATCAC
TTCTAACTAGTAGGCCATGAGATATATTAACGTTTACTTGAGTTCTAAGTTCTCCGAATTAGATGCACAG
CACAAACAAGATTAGGTTTCACTTGGTACAAAATACGAACAGAGTTTAAGGTCGTAATTTCATTTCGTTA
TTGATCCCCACAATCTATTCTTATCACAGTCATCAGATAGTCGCGAAAAAGCATGCAGAAAAGGGGGTCG
TCCCTATCTAAGTTGTAGCATTACAACAAATATGAC
